Addgene plasmid #121369: pUC57-Kan_PH14-rn_00186401
Purpose: Level 0 Golden-Gate compatible vector
Depositing lab: Sophien Kamoun. Depositing organization: Sainsbury Laboratory, Norwich. Publication: A Clone Resource of Magnaporthe oryzae Effectors That Share Sequence and Structural Similarities Across Host-Specific Lineages. Petit-Houdenot Y, Langner T, Harant A, Win J, Kamoun S. Mol Plant Microbe Interact. 2020 Aug;33(8):1032-1035. doi: 10.1094/MPMI-03-20-0052-A. Epub 2020 Jun 22. PubMed 32460610.
Backbone
  Vector backbone: pUC57-Kan
  Backbone size w/o insert (bp): 2626
  Vector type: Golden Gate
  Selectable markers: lacZ
Growth in bacteria
  Bacterial resistance: Kanamycin, 50 μg/mL
  Growth temperature: 37°C
  Growth strain: DH5alpha
  Copy number: High Copy
Gene/Insert
  Gene/Insert name: PH14-rn_00186401
  Mutation: Magnaporthe oryzae
  Cloning method: Restriction Enzyme; 5′ cloning site EcoRV (unknown if destroyed); 3′ cloning site EcoRV (unknown if destroyed)
  Sequencing primers: 5′ M13Fw; 3′ M13Rv
Terms and licenses: Academic/Nonprofit Terms; Industry Terms: Not Available to Industry
How to cite: pUC57-Kan_PH14-rn_00186401 was a gift from Sophien Kamoun (Addgene plasmid # 121369 ; http://n2t.net/addgene:121369 ; RRID:Addgene_121369)
