[The description below was written by a language model from this plasmid's Addgene catalogue record and pLannotate feature annotations shown in this document.]
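Description:
pUC57-Kan_PH14-rn_00186401 is a small, high-copy E. coli cloning plasmid that serves as a Level 0 module in a Golden Gate assembly system. It is built on the pUC57-Kan backbone. It replicates from a ColE1/pUC-type origin and is selected with kanamycin through an aph(3')-Ia aminoglycoside phosphotransferase gene, which the annotation places downstream of the bla (AmpR) promoter. The feature table also picks up short remnants of bom, rop and lacI, which are non-functional fragments typical of pUC-derived backbones.

The insert, PH14-rn_00186401, is recorded as deriving from Magnaporthe oryzae (the species appears in the mutation field of the record). According to the associated publication title, it belongs to a clone resource of M. oryzae effectors that share sequence and structural similarity across host-specific lineages. The insert was placed at the EcoRV site within the lacZα region and can be sequenced with M13 forward and reverse primers. In the feature table, the lac promoter, lac operator and CAP binding site are separated from the remaining lacZα fragment by an unannotated stretch of roughly 450 nt. This gap is consistent with the insert interrupting lacZα, and the total length of 3,007 nt against a 2,626 bp empty backbone suggests an insert of about 380 bp. The insert itself is not annotated. The record does not state the Type IIS enzyme sites, the overhangs or whether the signal peptide is included.

As a Level 0 part, the plasmid is a storage and donor vector. It carries no eukaryotic promoter or terminator, so the effector sequence is meant to be released and assembled into higher-level expression constructs for functional studies.
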