Features (pLannotate 1.2.2; 10 found; start..end, strand, type, name):
    137..236     +  misc_feature   bom (fragment): basis of mobility region from pBR322
    242..399     -  CDS            lacZα (fragment): LacZα fragment of β-galactosidase; lacZ fragment
    855..871     -  protein_bind   lac operator: The lac repressor binds to the lac operator to inhibit transcription in E. coli. This inhibition can be relieved by adding lactose or isopropyl-β-D-thiogalactopyranoside (IPTG). lac repressor encoded by lacI
    879..909     -  promoter       lac promoter: promoter for the E. coli lac operon
    924..945     -  protein_bind   CAP binding site: CAP binding activates transcription in the presence of cAMP. E. coli catabolite activator protein
    958..1050    -  CDS            lacI (fragment): lac repressor; lacI; The lac repressor binds to the lac operator to inhibit transcription in E. coli. This inhibition can be relieved by adding lactose or isopropyl-β-D-thiogalactopyranoside (IPTG).
   1233..1821    -  rep_origin     ori: high-copy-number ColE1/pMB1/pBR322/pUC origin of replication
   1992..2807    -  CDS            KanR: aminoglycoside phosphotransferase; aph(3')-Ia; confers resistance to kanamycin in bacteria or G418 (Geneticin®) in eukaryotes
   2808..2912    -  promoter       AmpR promoter: bla
   3007..35      +  CDS            rop (fragment) (across the origin): Rop protein, which maintains plasmids at low copy number; rop
>Addgene plasmid #121369 | pUC57-Kan_PH14-rn_00186401 | depositor full sequence | sequence record 231472 | pUC57-Kan_PH14-rn_00186401 sequence 3007 bps
TCGCGCGTTTCGGTGATGACGGTGAAAACCTCTGACACATGCAGCTCCCGGAGACGGTCACAGCTTGTCT
GTAAGCGGATGCCGGGAGCAGACAAGCCCGTCAGGGCGCGTCAGCGGGTGTTGGCGGGTGTCGGGGCTGG
CTTAACTATGCGGCATCAGAGCAGATTGTACTGAGAGTGCACCATATGCGGTGTGAAATACCGCACAGAT
GCGTAAGGAGAAAATACCGCATCAGGCGCCATTCGCCATTCAGGCTGCGCAACTGTTGGGAAGGGCGATC
GGTGCGGGCCTCTTCGCTATTACGCCAGCTGGCGAAAGGGGGATGTGCTGCAAGGCGATTAAGTTGGGTA
ACGCCAGGGTTTTCCCAGTCACGACGTTGTAAAACGACGGCCAGTGAATTGACGCGTATTGGGATGGAAC
TTGGTCTCTAAGCTCAAGATCTAGACAAACCAACCAATCTTTCATAAAAATCAACAGAACCTCTTGGATC
AAAACCTGGCAATTCTTGAACTTCAGTACCTTCAATAACAACAGAAGTTGGAGTATATTTATCAGAACCT
TTAGAAAAAATATGAACAGAATAACCTGGTGGAACAGAAGAACCTTGAACCAATTTTGGCAAACAATTTT
TATCCAATTTCAAATGAATATAATGACCACCATAAGAAATAGAAGCAGCAGTTGGAGCTTGAACTTCTTG
CAAAGTACCATGAATAAAATTTGGAGTTTCTGGATTTTCAGTAGTTTCAGCCAAAGCCAACATACACATT
CTTCTAGACATTAGAGACCAAGTTCCATCCCAATGGCGCGCCGAGCTTGGCTCGAGCATGGTCATAGCTG
TTTCCTGTGTGAAATTGTTATCCGCTCACAATTCCACACAACATACGAGCCGGAAGCATAAAGTGTAAAG
CCTGGGGTGCCTAATGAGTGAGCTAACTCACATTAATTGCGTTGCGCTCACTGCCCGCTTTCCAGTCGGG
AAACCTGTCGTGCCAGCTGCATTAATGAATCGGCCAACGCGCGGGGAGAGGCGGTTTGCGTATTGGGCGC
TCTTCCGCTTCCTCGCTCACTGACTCGCTGCGCTCGGTCGTTCGGCTGCGGCGAGCGGTATCAGCTCACT
CAAAGGCGGTAATACGGTTATCCACAGAATCAGGGGATAACGCAGGAAAGAACATGTGAGCAAAAGGCCA
GCAAAAGGCCAGGAACCGTAAAAAGGCCGCGTTGCTGGCGTTTTTCCATAGGCTCCGCCCCCCTGACGAG
CATCACAAAAATCGACGCTCAAGTCAGAGGTGGCGAAACCCGACAGGACTATAAAGATACCAGGCGTTTC
CCCCTGGAAGCTCCCTCGTGCGCTCTCCTGTTCCGACCCTGCCGCTTACCGGATACCTGTCCGCCTTTCT
CCCTTCGGGAAGCGTGGCGCTTTCTCATAGCTCACGCTGTAGGTATCTCAGTTCGGTGTAGGTCGTTCGC
TCCAAGCTGGGCTGTGTGCACGAACCCCCCGTTCAGCCCGACCGCTGCGCCTTATCCGGTAACTATCGTC
TTGAGTCCAACCCGGTAAGACACGACTTATCGCCACTGGCAGCAGCCACTGGTAACAGGATTAGCAGAGC
GAGGTATGTAGGCGGTGCTACAGAGTTCTTGAAGTGGTGGCCTAACTACGGCTACACTAGAAGAACAGTA
TTTGGTATCTGCGCTCTGCTGAAGCCAGTTACCTTCGGAAAAAGAGTTGGTAGCTCTTGATCCGGCAAAC
AAACCACCGCTGGTAGCGGTGGTTTTTTTGTTTGCAAGCAGCAGATTACGCGCAGAAAAAAAGGATCTCA
AGAAGATCCTTTGATCTTTTCTACGGGGTCTGACGCTCAGTGGAACGAAAACTCACGTTAAGGGATTTTG
GTCATGAGATTATCAAAAAGGATCTTCACCTAGATCCTTTTAAATTAAAAATGAAGTTTTAAATCAATCT
AAAGTATATATGAGTAAACTTGGTCTGACAGTTAGAAAAACTCATCGAGCATCAAATGAAACTGCAATTT
ATTCATATCAGGATTATCAATACCATATTTTTGAAAAAGCCGTTTCTGTAATGAAGGAGAAAACTCACCG
AGGCAGTTCCATAGGATGGCAAGATCCTGGTATCGGTCTGCGATTCCGACTCGTCCAACATCAATACAAC
CTATTAATTTCCCCTCGTCAAAAATAAGGTTATCAAGTGAGAAATCACCATGAGTGACGACTGAATCCGG
TGAGAATGGCAAAAGTTTATGCATTTCTTTCCAGACTTGTTCAACAGGCCAGCCATTACGCTCGTCATCA
AAATCACTCGCATCAACCAAACCGTTATTCATTCGTGATTGCGCCTGAGCGAGACGAAATACGCGATCGC
TGTTAAAAGGACAATTACAAACAGGAATCGAATGCAACCGGCGCAGGAACACTGCCAGCGCATCAACAAT
ATTTTCACCTGAATCAGGATATTCTTCTAATACCTGGAATGCTGTTTTCCCAGGGATCGCAGTGGTGAGT
AACCATGCATCATCAGGAGTACGGATAAAATGCTTGATGGTCGGAAGAGGCATAAATTCCGTCAGCCAGT
TTAGTCTGACCATCTCATCTGTAACATCATTGGCAACGCTACCTTTGCCATGTTTCAGAAACAACTCTGG
CGCATCGGGCTTCCCATACAATCGATAGATTGTCGCACCTGATTGCCCGACATTATCGCGAGCCCATTTA
TACCCATATAAATCAGCATCCATGTTGGAATTTAATCGCGGCCTAGAGCAAGACGTTTCCCGTTGAATAT
GGCTCATACTCTTCCTTTTTCAATATTATTGAAGCATTTATCAGGGTTATTGTCTCATGAGCGGATACAT
ATTTGAATGTATTTAGAAAAATAAACAAATAGGGGTTCCGCGCACATTTCCCCGAAAAGTGCCACCTGAC
GTCTAAGAAACCATTATTATCATGACATTAACCTATAAAAATAGGCGTATCACGAGGCCCTTTCGTC
