>Addgene plasmid #121369 | pUC57-Kan_PH14-rn_00186401 | depositor partial sequence | sequence record 230990 | PH14-rn_00186401
TTGGTCTCTAATGTCTAGAAGAATGTGTATGTTGGCTTTGGCTGAAACTACTGAAAATCCAGAAACTCCA
AATTTTATTCATGGTACTTTGCAAGAAGTTCAAGCTCCAACTGCTGCTTCTATTTCTTATGGTGGTCATT
ATATTCATTTGAAATTGGATAAAAATTGTTTGCCAAAATTGGTTCAAGGTTCTTCTGTTCCACCAGGTTA
TTCTGTTCATATTTTTTCTAAAGGTTCTGATAAATATACTCCAACTTCTGTTGTTATTGAAGGTACTGAA
GTTCAAGAATTGCCAGGTTTTGATCCAAGAGGTTCTGTTGATTTTTATGAAAGATTGGTTGGTTTGTCTA
GATCTTGAGCTTAGAGACCAA
