>Addgene plasmid #121369 | pUC57-Kan_PH14-rn_00186401 | depositor partial sequence | sequence record 230991 | empty_vector
TCGCGCGTTTCGGTGATGACGGTGAAAACCTCTGACACATGCAGCTCCCGGAGACGGTCACAGCTTGTCT
GTAAGCGGATGCCGGGAGCAGACAAGCCCGTCAGGGCGCGTCAGCGGGTGTTGGCGGGTGTCGGGGCTGG
CTTAACTATGCGGCATCAGAGCAGATTGTACTGAGAGTGCACCATATGCGGTGTGAAATACCGCACAGAT
GCGTAAGGAGAAAATACCGCATCAGGCGCCATTCGCCATTCAGGCTGCGCAACTGTTGGGAAGGGCGATC
GGTGCGGGCCTCTTCGCTATTACGCCAGCTGGCGAAAGGGGGATGTGCTGCAAGGCGATTAAGTTGGGTA
ACGCCAGGGTTTTCCCAGTCACGACGTTGTAAAACGACGGCCAGTGAATTGACGCGTATTGGGATATCCC
AATGGCGCGCCGAGCTTGGCTCGAGCATGGTCATAGCTGTTTCCTGTGTGAAATTGTTATCCGCTCACAA
TTCCACACAACATACGAGCCGGAAGCATAAAGTGTAAAGCCTGGGGTGCCTAATGAGTGAGCTAACTCAC
ATTAATTGCGTTGCGCTCACTGCCCGCTTTCCAGTCGGGAAACCTGTCGTGCCAGCTGCATTAATGAATC
GGCCAACGCGCGGGGAGAGGCGGTTTGCGTATTGGGCGCTCTTCCGCTTCCTCGCTCACTGACTCGCTGC
GCTCGGTCGTTCGGCTGCGGCGAGCGGTATCAGCTCACTCAAAGGCGGTAATACGGTTATCCACAGAATC
AGGGGATAACGCAGGAAAGAACATGTGAGCAAAAGGCCAGCAAAAGGCCAGGAACCGTAAAAAGGCCGCG
TTGCTGGCGTTTTTCCATAGGCTCCGCCCCCCTGACGAGCATCACAAAAATCGACGCTCAAGTCAGAGGT
GGCGAAACCCGACAGGACTATAAAGATACCAGGCGTTTCCCCCTGGAAGCTCCCTCGTGCGCTCTCCTGT
TCCGACCCTGCCGCTTACCGGATACCTGTCCGCCTTTCTCCCTTCGGGAAGCGTGGCGCTTTCTCATAGC
TCACGCTGTAGGTATCTCAGTTCGGTGTAGGTCGTTCGCTCCAAGCTGGGCTGTGTGCACGAACCCCCCG
TTCAGCCCGACCGCTGCGCCTTATCCGGTAACTATCGTCTTGAGTCCAACCCGGTAAGACACGACTTATC
GCCACTGGCAGCAGCCACTGGTAACAGGATTAGCAGAGCGAGGTATGTAGGCGGTGCTACAGAGTTCTTG
AAGTGGTGGCCTAACTACGGCTACACTAGAAGAACAGTATTTGGTATCTGCGCTCTGCTGAAGCCAGTTA
CCTTCGGAAAAAGAGTTGGTAGCTCTTGATCCGGCAAACAAACCACCGCTGGTAGCGGTGGTTTTTTTGT
TTGCAAGCAGCAGATTACGCGCAGAAAAAAAGGATCTCAAGAAGATCCTTTGATCTTTTCTACGGGGTCT
GACGCTCAGTGGAACGAAAACTCACGTTAAGGGATTTTGGTCATGAGATTATCAAAAAGGATCTTCACCT
AGATCCTTTTAAATTAAAAATGAAGTTTTAAATCAATCTAAAGTATATATGAGTAAACTTGGTCTGACAG
TTAGAAAAACTCATCGAGCATCAAATGAAACTGCAATTTATTCATATCAGGATTATCAATACCATATTTT
TGAAAAAGCCGTTTCTGTAATGAAGGAGAAAACTCACCGAGGCAGTTCCATAGGATGGCAAGATCCTGGT
ATCGGTCTGCGATTCCGACTCGTCCAACATCAATACAACCTATTAATTTCCCCTCGTCAAAAATAAGGTT
ATCAAGTGAGAAATCACCATGAGTGACGACTGAATCCGGTGAGAATGGCAAAAGTTTATGCATTTCTTTC
CAGACTTGTTCAACAGGCCAGCCATTACGCTCGTCATCAAAATCACTCGCATCAACCAAACCGTTATTCA
TTCGTGATTGCGCCTGAGCGAGACGAAATACGCGATCGCTGTTAAAAGGACAATTACAAACAGGAATCGA
ATGCAACCGGCGCAGGAACACTGCCAGCGCATCAACAATATTTTCACCTGAATCAGGATATTCTTCTAAT
ACCTGGAATGCTGTTTTCCCAGGGATCGCAGTGGTGAGTAACCATGCATCATCAGGAGTACGGATAAAAT
GCTTGATGGTCGGAAGAGGCATAAATTCCGTCAGCCAGTTTAGTCTGACCATCTCATCTGTAACATCATT
GGCAACGCTACCTTTGCCATGTTTCAGAAACAACTCTGGCGCATCGGGCTTCCCATACAATCGATAGATT
GTCGCACCTGATTGCCCGACATTATCGCGAGCCCATTTATACCCATATAAATCAGCATCCATGTTGGAAT
TTAATCGCGGCCTAGAGCAAGACGTTTCCCGTTGAATATGGCTCATACTCTTCCTTTTTCAATATTATTG
AAGCATTTATCAGGGTTATTGTCTCATGAGCGGATACATATTTGAATGTATTTAGAAAAATAAACAAATA
GGGGTTCCGCGCACATTTCCCCGAAAAGTGCCACCTGACGTCTAAGAAACCATTATTATCATGACATTAA
CCTATAAAAATAGGCGTATCACGAGGCCCTTTCGTC
