>Addgene plasmid #121369 | pUC57-Kan_PH14-rn_00186401 | addgene partial sequence | sequence record 238265 | M13-F20 5'-TGTAAAACGACGGCCAGT-3'
TTGGTCTCTAAGCTCAAGATCTAGACAAACCAACCAATCTTTCATAAAAATCAACAGAACCTCTTGGATC
AAAACCTGGCAATTCTTGAACTTCAGTACCTTCAATAACAACAGAAGTTGGAGTATATTTATCAGAACCT
TTAGAAAAAATATGAACAGAATAACCTGGTGGAACAGAAGAACCTTGAACCAATTTTGGCAAACAATTTT
TATCCAATTTCAAATGAATATAATGACCACCATAAGAAATAGAAGCAGCAGTTGGAGCTTGAACTTCTTG
CAAAGTACCATGAATAAAATTTGGAGTTTCTGGATTTTCAGTAGTTTCAGCCAAAGCCAACATACACATT
CTTCTAGACATTAGAGACCAAGTTCCATCCCAATGGCGCGCCGAGCTTGGCTCGAGCATGGTCATAGCTG
TTTCCTGTGTGAAATTGTTATCCGCTCACAATTCCACACAACATACGAGCCGGAAGCATAAAGTGTAAAG
CCTGGGGTGCCTAATGAGTGAGCTAACTCACATTAATTGCGTTGCGCTCACTGCCCGCTTTCCAGTCGGG
AAACCTGTCGTGCCAGCTGCATTAATGAATCGGCCAACGCGCGGGGAGAGGCGGTTTGCGTATTGGGCGC
TCTTCCGCTTCCTCGCTCACTGACTCGCTGCGCTCGGTCGTTCGGCTGCGGCGAGCGGTATCAGCTCACT
CAAAGGCGGTAATACGGTTATCCACAGAATCAGGGGATAACGCAGGAAAGAACATGTGAGCAAAAGGCCA
GCAAAAGGCCAGGAACCGTAAAAAGGCCGCGTTGCTGGCGTTTTTCCATAGGCTCCGCCCCCCTGACGAG
CATCACAAAAATCGACGCTCAAGTCAGAGGTGGCGAAACCCGACAGGACTATAAAGATACCAGGCGTTTC
CCCCTGGAAGCTCCCTCGTGCG
